>Addgene plasmid #16925 | ZP16 Wnt-1 | addgene partial sequence | sequence record 22975 | T7 5'-TAATACGACTCACTATAGGG-3'
TTCTCGCGTTGCTTCTCGCAGTTAAAGCGGCATGTGTCCTCCTGGTGTCCTCTCTCACTGGCACAGGGGC
GGTCAACAACAGCGGCCGGTGGTGGGGTATAGTGAATGTGGCATCCTCGGGCAATCTCCTCACTAACTCT
AAGAATGTGCAGCTGGTACTCGACCCAAGCCTGGCACTGCTAAGTCGCCGCCAGAGAAAGCTGATCAGGC
AAAACCCTGGCATCCTTCATGCTATTGCAGCAGGTCTGCACACAGCCATCAAAGAATGCAAATGGCAGTT
TCGTAACCGCCGTTGGAACTGTCCCACTACCCACAGCCCCAATGTCTTTGGCAAAATTGTCAACCGAGGT
TGTCGCGAGACTGCGTTTGTGTTTGCCATTACAAGTGCTGGTGTTACTCACGCCGTGGCTCGGCCCTGCT
CTGAAGGGGCCATTGAGTCCTGCACCTGTGACTACCGGCGCCGTGGTCCTGGAGGGCCAGACTGGCACTG
GGGAGGCTGCAGCGACAATGTGGAATTTGGCAGGATGTTTGGACGAGAGTTTGTGGATTCCAGCGAGAGG
GGCAGAGATCTACGCTATCTGACCAACCTGCACAACAATGAGGCAGGGCGAATGACTGTCGCATCAGAGA
TGCAGCAGGAGTGCAAGTGTCACGGGATGTCTGGATCCTGCACTGTGCGAACTTGTTGGATGAGACTTCC
CAGCTTCCGTTTAGTGGGAGATTACCTGAAGGACCGTTTTGACGGAGCATCCCGAGTTGTGTATGCCAAC
AAAGGCAGCAATCGCGCATCCCATCGAGCAGATCCCCGACACCTGGAACC
