[The description below was written by a language model from this plasmid's Addgene catalogue record.]
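Description:
ZP16 Wnt-1 is a high-copy, ampicillin-selected bacterial plasmid carrying a cDNA clone of the zebrafish (Danio rerio) wnt1 gene, which encodes a secreted Wnt-family signalling ligand. The record does not name the vector backbone and lists no origin of replication or other backbone features. It is catalogued as a bacterial expression vector, but the information given indicates that it functions as an in vitro transcription template rather than as a protein-expression construct. The cDNA was inserted by restriction cloning between an EcoRI site at the 5′ end and a HindIII site at the 3′ end, both of which remain intact. T7 and SP6 are listed as the 5′ and 3′ sequencing primers respectively, so the insert is flanked by opposing phage RNA polymerase promoters.

This arrangement allows strand-specific RNA to be produced from either direction. According to the depositor's comments, cutting at the EcoRI site at the 5′ end of the insert and transcribing with SP6 polymerase yields an antisense run-off transcript. Cutting at the HindIII site at the 3′ end and transcribing with T7 polymerase yields the sense strand, which typically serves as a negative control. The stated purpose is to generate digoxigenin-labelled riboprobes, with the transcripts partially hydrolysed to shorter fragments before use. Probes of this kind are typically used for in situ hybridisation to map wnt1 mRNA expression in zebrafish embryos or tissues. No feature table accompanies the record, so insert length, whether the cDNA includes the full coding region, and the precise vector layout cannot be stated.
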