Addgene plasmid #16925: ZP16 Wnt-1
Depositing lab: Randall Moon. Depositing organization: University of Washington.
Backbone
  Vector backbone: na
  Vector type: Bacterial Expression
Growth in bacteria
  Bacterial resistance: Ampicillin, 100 μg/mL
  Growth temperature: 37°C
  Growth strain: DH5alpha
  Copy number: High Copy
Gene/Insert
  Gene/Insert name: wnt-1
  Species: D. rerio (zebrafish)
  Entrez Gene: wnt1 (a.k.a. WNT-1, int-1, sb:eu647, zgc:194464, zgc:194478)
  Cloning method: Restriction Enzyme; 5′ cloning site EcoR1 (not destroyed); 3′ cloning site HindIII (not destroyed)
  Sequencing primers: 5′ T7; 3′ SP6
Terms and licenses: Academic/Nonprofit Terms; Industry Terms: Not Available to Industry
Depositor comments: cDNA clone of wnt-1 for DIG labelled probes cloned by G. Kelly. Antisense: linearize with EcoR1 and transcribe with SP6 RNA polyermase. Sense: linearize with HindIII and transcribe with T7 RNA polymerase. Hydrolyze probes for 12 minutes according to Harland, 1991.
How to cite: ZP16 Wnt-1 was a gift from Randall Moon (Addgene plasmid # 16925 ; http://n2t.net/addgene:16925 ; RRID:Addgene_16925)
